>Addgene plasmid #169395 | pmCellFree_KA1_SARS-COV-2_ORF8 | addgene full sequence | sequence record 336176 | Addgene NGS Result
TCCTGCATCTTTTAATCAAATCCCAAGATGTGTATAAACGCGCCGGTATGTACAGGAAGAGGTTTATACT
AAACTGTTACATTGCAAACGTGGTTTCGTGTGCCAAGTGTGAAAACCGATGTTTAATCAAGGCTCTGACG
CATTTCTACAACCACGACTCCAAGTGTGTGGGTGAAGTCATGCATCTTTTAATCAAATCCCAAGATGTGT
ATAAACCACCAAACTGCCAAAAAATGAAAACTGTCGACAAGCTCTGTCCGTTTGCTGGCAACTGCAAGGG
TCTCAATCCTATTTGTAATTATTGAATAATAAAACAATTATAAATGTCAAATTTGTTTTTTATTAACGAT
ACAAACCAAACGCAACAAGAACATTTGTAGTATTATCTATAATTGAAAACGCGTAGTTATAATCGCTGAG
GTAATATTTAAAATCATTTTCAAATGATTCACAGTTAATTTGCGACAATATAATTTTATTTTCACATAAA
CTAGACGCCTTGTCGTCTTCTTCTTCGTATTCCTTCTCTTTTTCATTTTTCTCTTCATAAAAATTAACAT
AGTTATTATCGTATCCATATATGTATCTATCGTATAGAGTAAATTTTTTGTTGTCATAAATATATATGTC
TTTTTTAATGGGGTGTATAGTACCGCTGCGCATAGTTTTTCTGTAATTTACAACAGTGCTATTTTCTGGT
AGTTCTTCGGAGTGTGTTGCTTTAATTATTAAATTTATATAATCAATGAATTTGGGATCGTCGGTTTTGT
ACAATATGTTGCCGGCATAGTACGCAGCTTCTTCTAGTTCAATTACACCATTTTTTAGCAGCACCGGATT
AACATAACTTTCCAAAATGTTGTACGAACCGTTAAACAAAAACAGTTCACCTCCCTTTTCTATACTATTG
TCTGCGAGCAGTTGTTTGTTGTTAAAAATAACAGCCATTGTAATGAGACGCACAAACTAATATCACAAAC
TGGAAATGTCTATCAATATATAGTTGCTGATGGCCGGCCGTAATGAGACGCACAAACTAATATCACAAAC
TGGAAATGTCTATCAATATATAGTTGCTCTAGTTATTAATAGTAATCAATTACGGGGTCATTAGTTCATA
GCCCATATATGGAGTTCCGCGTTACATAACTTACGGTAAATGGCCCGCCTGGCTGACCGCCCAACGACCC
CCGCCCATTGACGTCAATAATGACGTATGTTCCCATAGTAACGCCAATAGGGACTTTCCATTGACGTCAA
TGGGTGGAGTATTTACGGTAAACTGCCCACTTGGCAGTACATCAAGTGTATCATATGCCAAGTACGCCCC
CTATTGACGTCAATGACGGTAAATGGCCCGCCTGGCATTATGCCCAGTACATGACCTTATGGGACTTTCC
TACTTGGCAGTACATCTACGTATTAGTCATCGCTATTACCATGCATGGTCGAGGTGAGCCCCACGTTCTG
CTTCACTCTCCCCATCTCCCCCCCCTCCCCACCCCCAATTTTGTATTTATTTATTTTTTAATTATTTTGT
GCAGCGATGGGGGCGGGGGGGGGGGGGGGGCGCGCGCCGGGGGGGGGGGGGGGGGGSGGGGGGSGGGGSG
GGGSGRGGCGGAGAGGTGCGGCGGCAGCCAATCAGAGCGGCGCGCTCCGAAAGTTTCCTTTTATGGCGAG
GCGGCGGCGGCGGCGGCCCTATAAAAAGCGAAGCGCGCGGCGGGCGGGAGTCGCTGCGCGCTGCCTTCGC
CCCGTGCCCCGCTCCGCCGCCGCCTCGCGCCGCCCGCCCCGGCTCTGACTGACCGCGTTACTCCCACAGG
TGAGCGGGCGGGACGGCCCTTCTCCTTCGGGCTGTAATTAGCGCTTGGTTTAATGACGGCTTGTTTCTTT
TCTGTGGCTGCGTGAAAGCCTTGAGGGGCTCCGGGAGGGCCCTTTGTGCGGGGGGAGCGGCTCGGGGCTG
TCCGCGGGGGGACGGCTGCCTTCGGGGGGGACGGGGCAGGGCGGGGTTCGGCTTCTGGCGTGTGACCGGC
GGCTCTAGAGCCTCTGCTAACCATGTTCATGCCTTCTTCTTTTTCCTACAGCTCCTGGGCAACGTGCTGG
TTATTGTGCTGTCTCATCATTTTGGCAAAGAATTGGATCGGACGTCTAATACGACTCACTATAGGGACAT
CTTAAGTTTATTTTATTTTATTTTATTTTATTTTATTTTATTTTATTTTATTTTATTTTATTTTATTTAA
CCATGACAGTAATGTATAAAGTCTGTAAAGACATTAAACACGTAAGTGAAACCATGGGCACCTCTGGTCA
CCACCATCACCACCATCACCACGGCACAAGCAAGGGCGAGGAGCTGTTCACCGGGGTGGTGCCCATCCTG
GTCGAGTTGGACGGCGACGTAAACGGCCACAAGTTCAGCGTGTCCGGCGAGGGCGAGGGCGATGCCACCT
ACGGCAAGCTGACCCTGAAGTTCATCTGCACCACCGGCAAGCTGCCCGTGCCCTGGCCCACCCTCGTGAC
CACCCTGACCTACGGCGTGCAGTGCTTCAGCCGCTACCCCGACCACATGAAGCAGCACGACTTCTTCAAG
TCCGCCATGCCCGAAGGCTACGTCCAGGAGCGCACCATCTTCTTCAAGGACGACGGCAACTACAAGACCC
GCGCCGAGGTGAAGTTCGAGGGCGACACCCTGGTGAACCGCATCGAGCTGAAGGGCATCGACTTCAAGGA
GGACGGCAACATCCTGGGGCACAAGCTGGAGTACAACTACAACAGCCACAACGTCTATATCATGGCCGAC
AAGCAGAAGAACGGCATCAAGGTGAACTTCAAGATCCGCCACAACATCGAGGACGGCAGCGTGCAGCTCG
CCGACCACTACCAGCAGAACACCCCCATCGGCGACGGCCCCGTGCTGCTGCCCGACAACCACTACCTGAG
CACCCAGTCCGCCCTGAGCAAAGACCCCAACGAGAAGCGCGATCACATGGTCCTGCTGGAGTTCGTGACC
GCCGCCGGGATCACTCTCGGCATGGACGAGCTATACAAGCTGGAGGTGCTCTTCCAGGGTCCGACAAGTT
TGTACAAAAAAGCAGGCTTAATGAAGTTCTTGGTTTTCTTGGGTATTATTACAACTGTTGCTGCTTTTCA
TCAAGAATGTTCTTTACAATCTTGCACTCAACATCAACCATATGTTGTTGATGATCCATGTCCAATTCAT
TTTTATTCTAAGTGGTACATCAGGGTTGGTGCTAGAAAATCTGCTCCATTGATTGAATTGTGTGTTGATG
AAGCTGGTTCTAAATCTCCAATTCAATATATTGACATCGGTAATTACACCGTTTCTTGTTCTCCATTTAC
TATTAATTGCCAAGAACCAAAACTGGGTTCTTTAGTTGTTAGATGTTCTTTTTACGAGGATTTTTTGGAA
TACCATGATGTTAGAGTTGTTTTAGATTTCATCAACCCAGCTTTCTTGTACAAAGTGGTGTAAGCGGCCG
CCAGCTTTCTAGACCAGTTTAAACATCACCATCACCATCACTAAGTGATTAACCTCAGGTGCAGGCTGCC
TATCAGAAGGTGGTGGCTGGTGTGGCCAATGCCCTGGCTCACAAATACCACTGAGATCGATCTTTTTCCC
TCTGCCAAAAATTATGGGGACATCATGAAGCCCCTTGAGCATCTGACTTCTGGCTAATAAAGGAAATTTA
TTTTCATTGCAATAGTGTGTTGGAATTTTTTGTGTCTCTCACTCGGAAGGACATATGGGAGGGCAAATCA
TTTAAAACATCAGAATGAGTATTTGGTTTAGAGTTTGGCAACATATGCCCATATGTAACTAGCATAACCC
CTTGGGGCCTCTAAACGGGTCTTGAGGGGTTTTTTGCTGAAAGCATGCGGAGGAAATTCTCCTTGAAGTT
TCCCTGGTGTTCAAAGTAAAGGAGTTTGCACCAGACGCACCTCTGTTCACTGGTCCGGCGTATTAAAACA
CGATACATTGTTATTAGTACATTTATTAAGCGCTAGATTCTGTGCGTTGTTGATTTACAGACAATTGTTG
TACGTATTTTAATAATTCATTAAATTTATAATCTTTAGGGTGGTATGTTAGAGCGAAAATCAAATGATTT
TCAGCGTCTTTATATCTGAATTTAAATATTAAATCCTCAATAGATTTGTAAAATAGGTTTCGATTAGTTT
CAAACAAGGGTTGTTTTTCCGAACCGATGGCTGGACTATCTAATGGATTTTCGCTCAACGCCACAAAACT
TGCCAAATCTTGTAGCAGCAATCTAGCTTTGTCGATATTCGTTTGTGTTTTGTTTTGTAATAAAGGTTCG
ACGTCGTTCAAAATATTATGCGCTTTTGTATTTCTTTCATCACTGTCGTTAGTGTACAATTGACTCGACG
TAAACACGTTAAATAGAGCTTGGACATATTTAACATCGGGCGTGTTAGCTTTATTAGGCCGATTATCGTC
GTCGTCCCAACCCTCGTCGTTAGAAGTTGCTTCCGAAGACGATTTTGCCATAGCCACACGACGCCTATTA
ATTGTGTCGGCTAACACGTCCGCGATCAAATTTGTAGTTGAGCTTTTTGGAATTGCGATCGCATAACTTC
GTATAGCATACATTATACGAAGTTATAAGCTCGGAACGCTGCGCTCGGTCGTTCGGCTGCGGCGAGCGGT
ATCAGCTCACTCAAAGGCGGTAATACGGTTATCCACAGAATCAGGGGATAACGCAGGAAAGAACATGTGA
GCAAAAGGCCAGCAAAAGGCCAGGAACCGTAAAAAGGCCGCGTTGCTGGCGTTTTTCCATAGGCTCCGCC
CCCTGACGAGCATCACAAAAATCGACGCTCAAGTCAGAGGTGGCGAAACCCGACAGGACTATAAAGATAC
CAGGCGTTTCCCCCTGGAAGCTCCCTCGTGCGCTCTCCTGTTCCGACCCTGCCGCTTACCGGATACCTGT
CCGCCTTTCTCCCTTCGGGAAGCGTGGCGCTTTCTCATAGCTCACGCTGTAGGTATCTCAGTTCGGTGTA
GGTCGTTCGCTCCAAGCTGGGCTGTGTGCACGAACCCCCCGTTCAGCCCGACCGCTGCGCCTTATCCGGT
AACTATCGTCTTGAGTCCAACCCGGTAAGACACGACTTATCGCCACTGGCAGCAGCCACTGGTAACAGGA
TTAGCAGAGCGAGGTATGTAGGCGGTGCTACAGAGTTCTTGAAGTGGTGGCCTAACTACGGCTACACTAG
AAGAACAGTATTTGGTATCTGCGCTCTGCTGAAGCCAGTTACCTTCGGAAAAAGAGTTGGTAGCTCTTGA
TCCGGCAAACAAACCACCGCTGGTAGCGGTGGTTTTTTTGTTTGCAAGCAGCAGATTACGCGCAGAAAAA
AAGGATCTCAAGAAGATCCTTTGTTACCAATGCTTAATCAGTGAGGCACCTATCTCAGCGATCTGTCTAT
TTCGTTCATCCATAGTTGCCTGACTCCCCGTCGTGTAGATAACTACGATACGGGAGGGCTTACCATCTGG
CCCCAGTGCTGCAATGATACCGCGAGACCCACGCTCACCGGCTCCAGATTTATCAGCAATAAACCAGCCA
GCCGGAAGGGCCGAGCGCAGAAGTGGTCCTGCAACTTTATCCGCCTCCATCCAGTCTATTAATTGTTGCC
GGGAAGCTAGAGTAAGTAGTTCGCCAGTTAATAGTTTGCGCAACGTTGTTGCCATTGCTACAGGCATCGT
GGTGTCACGCTCGTCGTTTGGTATGGCTTCATTCAGCTCCGGTTCCCAACGATCAAGGCGAGTTACATGA
TCCCCCATGTTGTGCAAAAAAGCGGTTAGCTCCTTCGGTCCTCCGATCGTTGTCAGAAGTAAGTTGGCCG
CAGTGTTATCACTCATGGTTATGGCAGCACTGCATAATTCTCTTACTGTCATGCCATCCGTAAGATGCTT
TTCTGTGACTGGTGAGTACTCAACCAAGTCATTCTGAGAATAGTGTATGCGGCGACCGAGTTGCTCTTGC
CCGGCGTCAATACGGGATAATACCGCGCCACATAGCAGAACTTTAAAAGTGCTCATCATTGGAAAACGTT
CTTCGGGGCGAAAACTCTCAAGGATCTTACCGCTGTTGAGATCCAGTTCGATGTAACCCACTCGTGCACC
CAACTGATCTTCAGCATCTTTTACTTTCACCAGCGTTTCTGGGTGAGCAAAAACAGGAAGGCAAAATGCC
GCAAAAAAGGGAATAAGGGCGACACGGAAATGTTGAATACTCATACTCTTCCTTTTTCAATATTATTGAA
GCATTTATCAGGGTTATTGTCTCATGTCCGCGCGTT
Features (pLannotate 1.2.2; 21 found; start..end, strand, type, name):
      4..39      +  CDS            lef2 (fragment): baculovirus late expression factor 2
    181..1008    +  misc_recomb    baculovirus recombination region (lef2/ORF603): contains ORF603 and part of lef2
   1020..1078    +  misc_recomb    baculovirus recombination region (ORF603) (fragment): contains ORF603 and part of lef2
   1140..1443    +  enhancer       CMV enhancer: human cytomegalovirus immediate early enhancer
   1449..1726    +  promoter       chicken β-actin promoter: No description available
   1727..1862    +  intron         hybrid intron (fragment): hybrid between chicken β-actin (CBA) and minute virus of mice (MMV) introns (Gray et al., 2011)
   1951..2081    +  intron         chimeric intron (fragment): chimera between introns from chicken β-actin and rabbit β-globin
   2147..2165    +  promoter       T7 promoter: promoter for bacteriophage T7 RNA polymerase
   2339..3049    +  CDS            EGFP: EGFP is a basic (constitutively fluorescent) green fluorescent protein published in 1996, derived from Aequorea victoria. It is reported to be a rapidly-maturing weak dimer with moderate acid sensitivity.
   3074..3098    +  protein_bind   attB1: mutant version of attB; recombination site for the Gateway® BP reaction BP Clonase™
   3101..3463    +  CDS            NS8_SARS2: Experimental evidence at protein level: Swiss-Prot protein existence level 1. Plays a role in modulating host immune response (PubMed:31986261). Binds to IL17RA receptor, leading to IL17 pathway activation and an increased secretion of pro-inflammatory factors. Contributes to cytokine storm during COVID-19 infection. From Severe acute respiratory syndrome coronavirus 2 (2019-nCoV) (SARS-CoV-2).
   3465..3489    -  protein_bind   attB2: mutant version of attB; recombination site for the Gateway® BP reaction BP Clonase™
   3524..3541    +  CDS            7xHis (fragment): 6xHis affinity tag
   3553..3621    +  CDS            HBB (fragment): HBB_PONPY - Experimental evidence at transcript level: Swiss-Prot protein existence level 2. Involved in oxygen transport from the lung to the various peripheral tissues. From Pongo pygmaeus (Bornean orangutan).
   3696..3751    +  polyA_signal   β-globin poly(A) signal: rabbit β-globin polyadenylation signal (Gil and Proudfoot, 1987)
   3839..3886    +  terminator     T7 terminator: transcription terminator for bacteriophage T7 RNA polymerase
   3899..4604    +  misc_recomb    baculovirus recombination region (ORF1629): contains part of ORF1629
   4613..4646    +  protein_bind   loxP: Cre-mediated recombination occurs in the 8-bp core sequence (GCATACAT). Cre recombinase
   4814..5401    -  rep_origin     ori: high-copy-number ColE1/pMB1/pBR322/pUC origin of replication
   5414..6274    -  CDS            AmpR: β-lactamase; bla; confers resistance to ampicillin, carbenicillin, and related antibiotics
   6275..6326    -  promoter       AmpR promoter (fragment): bla
