[The description below was written by a language model from this plasmid's Addgene catalogue record and pLannotate feature annotations shown in this document.]
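Description:
pmCellFree_KA1_SARS-COV-2_ORF8 is a 6.3 kb Gateway expression clone built on the pmCellFree_KA1 backbone, designed so that one plasmid can drive production of SARS-CoV-2 ORF8 either in cell-free translation systems or in transfected mammalian cells. It is propagated in E. coli as a high-copy plasmid through a ColE1/pUC-type origin and is selected with ampicillin via the β-lactamase gene.

The expression unit stacks two promoter systems. A CAG-type arrangement (CMV immediate-early enhancer, chicken β-actin promoter and a chimeric β-actin/β-globin intron) provides strong RNA polymerase II transcription in mammalian cells. A T7 promoter placed downstream of it allows in vitro transcription for coupled cell-free expression. The open reading frame begins with EGFP, followed by an attB1 site, the ORF8 coding sequence (annotated as NS8_SARS2, an accessory protein implicated in modulating host immune responses) and attB2, the att sites being scars of Gateway recombination. The catalogue lists His and eGFP as N-terminal tags, whereas the feature table annotates a His-tag fragment only downstream of attB2; whether that element is translated is not clear from the record. Transcripts end at a rabbit β-globin polyadenylation signal for mammalian use and a T7 terminator for phage polymerase.

The cassette is flanked by baculovirus recombination regions (lef2/ORF603 and ORF1629), and a loxP site lies next to the ORF1629 region. These are backbone elements that would in principle permit transfer into a baculovirus genome or Cre-mediated plasmid fusion, though the record states no such use. The fluorescent fusion suits monitoring of ORF8 expression, localisation or interaction studies.
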