Addgene plasmid #169395: pmCellFree_KA1_SARS-COV-2_ORF8
Purpose: Cell-free/mammalian expression vector for SARS-COV-2 virus ORF8 with N-term eGFP
Depositing lab: Kirill Alexandrov.
Backbone
  Vector backbone: pmCellFree_KA1
  Vector type: Cell-free expression vector
Growth in bacteria
  Bacterial resistance: Ampicillin, 100 μg/mL
  Growth temperature: 37°C
  Growth strain: DH5alpha
  Copy number: High Copy
Gene/Insert
  Gene/Insert name: SARS-COV-2 _ORF8
  Species: SARS-Cov2
  Entrez Gene: ORF8 (a.k.a. GU280_gp09)
  Promoter: T7- CMV/CAG
  Tag / fusion protein: His and eGFP (N terminal on insert)
  Cloning method: Gateway Cloning
  Sequencing primers: 5′ NA
Terms and licenses: Academic/Nonprofit Terms; Industry Terms: Not Available to Industry
How to cite: pmCellFree_KA1_SARS-COV-2_ORF8 was a gift from Kirill Alexandrov (Addgene plasmid # 169395 ; http://n2t.net/addgene:169395 ; RRID:Addgene_169395)
